Addgene plasmid #21091: CBP-HAT-pET
Depositing lab: Corey Largman. Depositing organization: San Francisco VA Health Care System. Publication: The HOX homeodomain proteins block CBP histone acetyltransferase activity. Shen WF, Krishnan K, Lawrence HJ, Largman C. Mol Cell Biol. 2001 Nov;21(21):7509-22 10.1128/MCB.21.21.7509-7522.2001 PubMed 11585930.
Backbone
  Vector backbone: pET
  Backbone manufacturer: Novagen
  Backbone size w/o insert (bp): 5369
  Vector type: Bacterial Expression
Growth in bacteria
  Bacterial resistance: Kanamycin, 50 μg/mL
  Growth temperature: 37°C
  Growth strain: DH5alpha
  Copy number: Unknown
Gene/Insert
  Gene/Insert name: CBP
  Species: M. musculus (mouse)
  Insert size (bp): 1347
  Mutation: HAT domain aa 1171-1621
  Entrez Gene: Crebbp (a.k.a. CBP, CBP/p300, KAT3A, p300/CBP)
  Tag / fusion protein: His (N terminal on backbone); T7 tag (N terminal on backbone); His (C terminal on backbone)
  Cloning method: Restriction Enzyme; 5′ cloning site BamHI (not destroyed); 3′ cloning site HindIII (not destroyed)
  Sequencing primers: 5′ T7; 3′ T7 Terminal
Resource information
  A portion of this plasmid was derived from a plasmid made by: R. Goodman and T. Kouzarides
Terms and licenses: Academic/Nonprofit Terms; Industry Terms: Not Available to Industry
How to cite: CBP-HAT-pET was a gift from Corey Largman (Addgene plasmid # 21091 ; http://n2t.net/addgene:21091 ; RRID:Addgene_21091)
