[The description below was written by a language model from this plasmid's Addgene catalogue record.]
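Description:
CBP-HAT-pET is a bacterial expression plasmid built on a Novagen pET backbone (about 5.4 kb without insert) and selected with kanamycin. It carries a roughly 1.35 kb fragment of mouse Crebbp (CBP, also known as KAT3A) encoding the histone acetyltransferase (HAT) domain, recorded as amino acids 1171–1621, rather than the full-length coactivator. The fragment was inserted by restriction cloning between BamHI and HindIII sites, both of which remain intact. The backbone supplies an N-terminal His tag and T7 epitope tag as well as a C-terminal His tag. The expressed domain can therefore be purified by immobilised metal affinity chromatography and detected with anti-T7-tag or anti-His reagents.

The record does not explicitly list the promoter, origin of replication or exact pET variant, and copy number is given as unknown. The use of T7 and T7 terminator sequencing primers fits the usual pET arrangement, in which the insert lies between a T7 promoter and T7 terminator and is transcribed by T7 RNA polymerase in a suitable expression host. DH5alpha is recorded only as the strain for propagating the plasmid. No feature table accompanies this entry, so finer details of the construct cannot be confirmed.

The associated publication reports that HOX homeodomain proteins block CBP histone acetyltransferase activity. This suggests the plasmid was used to produce recombinant CBP HAT domain for in vitro acetylation and protein interaction assays. The record also notes that part of the plasmid was derived from a construct made by other laboratories.
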