>Addgene plasmid #21091 | CBP-HAT-pET | addgene partial sequence | sequence record 107888 | T7term 5'-GCTAGTTATTGCTCAGCGG-3'
ATCTCAGTGGTGGTGGTGGTGGTGCTCGAGTGCGGCCGCAAGCTTCTGCGACAGGTCGTTGGAAACATTG
GGCATGCTGGGCTTCTTCTTGTTGGCGCGGCTAATGCTGCTTTTGTTTTTGTTGGTCTTCTTGTTGTTCT
TTTTCTTCGCATTTTTGCTGTCACCCTGACTGCCCTCAGGAGTCTCACTCGCTGCAGTACTCTCTTCTTT
TTTCCTTTCTTCTTCTTCTTGTTCTAGTTCCTTAATGCTTTCTTCCAACACATTAGGCCAGAAATCTCCT
TCAAAATAGGGCAACTCCTTGGCACTCGTGAGCCTGTCTTCGTTCGCTTGTTTGAAGATGTCCTTATAGT
CGTTAATGATCCTCTCTGCAAACGCCTTGTCCAGCATCTTCTTGTACCACTCCTGTAGTCGTTTTGGTTT
GGGGATTTTCTGGTCAGGGGGGTGGCAATGAAAGATATAGTCATCTCCTTCACTTGGGGGACAGGCCCAA
ATATGTCCTGTCACATACCCCAATTTCTTCACATACTCGAGATATCCGATGAGGATCTCATGGTAAACAG
CTGTCCGGAGGCAGCGGGGCCGGAAGAAATGAATACTGTCCAGATAAGATATGTATACACGCCTTGTATT
TGGTGGGGGGCAATCAGAGCCGTATTCTTGCACATGCATCCCAAAAAAGCACACATCGACTCCATCGATC
TCCTCAAAAGCAAAGAGTGCTTTGGTACGATATGGGAAAGATTCCGACATCTCTCCAGAATCCACAAACC
TTGACTTCATTCCCGGCTTGACCTCCACAGTCTTGTCTGA
