>Addgene plasmid #21091 | CBP-HAT-pET | addgene partial sequence | sequence record 107890 | T7 5'-TAATACGACTCACTATAGGG-3'
ACTTTAAGAAGGAGATATACCATGGGCAGCAGCCATCATCATCATCATCACAGCAGCGGCCTGGTGCCGC
GCGGCAGCCATATGGCTAGCATGACTGGTGGACAGCAAATGGGTCGCGGATCCACGTCCCGTGTATATAA
ATTTTGCAGTAAACTTGCAGAGGTCTTTGAACAAGAAATTGACCCTGTCATGCAGTCTCTTGGATATTGC
TGTGGACGAAAGTATGAGTTCTCCCCACAGACTTTGTGCTGTTACGGAAAGCAGCTGTGTACAATTCCTC
GTGATGCAGCCTACTACAGCTATCAGAATAGGTATCATTTCTGTGAGAAGTGTTTCACAGAGATCCAGGG
CGAGAATGTGACCCTGGGTGACGACCCTTCCCAACCTCAGACGACAATTTCCAAGGATCAATTTGAAAAG
AAGAAAAATGATACCTTAGATCCTGAACCTTTTGTTGACTGCAAAGAGTGTGGCCGGAAGATGCATCAGA
TTTGTGTTCTACACTATGACATCATTTGGCCTTCAGGTTTTGTGTGTGACAACTGTTTGAAGAAAACTGG
CAGACCTCGGAAAGAAAACAAATTCAGTGCTAAGAGGCTGCAGACCAC
